Addgene plasmid #160976: pEGFP-N1 hMOG-alpha2-EGFP
Purpose: Expresses a human myelin oligodendrocyte glycoprotein isoform alpha2 - EGFP fusion protein in mammalian cells
Depositing lab: Markus Reindl. Depositing organization: Medical University of Innsbruck. Publication: Differential Binding of Autoantibodies to MOG Isoforms in Inflammatory Demyelinating Diseases. Schanda K, Peschl P, Lerch M, Seebacher B, Mindorf S, Ritter N, Probst M, Hegen H, Di Pauli F, Wendel EM, Lechner C, Baumann M, Mariotto S, Ferrari S, Saiz A, Farrell M, Leite MIS, Irani SR, Palace J, Lutterotti A, Kumpfel T, Vukusic S, Marignier R, Waters P, Rostasy K, Berger T, Probst C, Hoftberger R, Reindl M. Neurol Neuroimmunol Neuroinflamm. 2021 Jun 15;8(5). pii: 8/5/e1027. doi: 10.1212/NXI.0000000000001027. Print 2021 Jul. PubMed 34131067.
Backbone
  Vector backbone: pEGFP-N1
  Backbone manufacturer: Takara Clontech
  Backbone size w/o insert (bp): 4724
  Total vector size (bp): 5348
  Vector type: Mammalian Expression
  Selectable markers: Neomycin (select with G418)
Growth in bacteria
  Bacterial resistance: Kanamycin, 50 μg/mL
  Growth temperature: 37°C
  Growth strain: DH5alpha
  Copy number: High Copy
Gene/Insert
  Gene/Insert name: Homo sapiens myelin oligodendrocyte glycoprotein (MOG), transcript variant alpha2 (alt name: MOG alpha-2 isoform)
  Species: H. sapiens (human)
  Insert size (bp): 624
  GenBank ID: NM_206812
  Entrez Gene: MOG (a.k.a. BTN6, BTNL11, MOGIG2, NRCLP7)
  Promoter: CMV
  Tag / fusion protein: EGFP (C terminal on insert)
  Cloning method: Restriction Enzyme; 5′ cloning site XhoI (not destroyed); 3′ cloning site SalI (not destroyed)
  Sequencing primers: 5′ CMV forward
Terms and licenses: Academic/Nonprofit Terms; Industry Terms: Not Available to Industry
How to cite: pEGFP-N1 hMOG-alpha2-EGFP was a gift from Markus Reindl (Addgene plasmid # 160976 ; http://n2t.net/addgene:160976 ; RRID:Addgene_160976)
