[The description below was written by a language model from this plasmid's Addgene catalogue record and pLannotate feature annotations shown in this document.]
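Description:
pEGFP-N1 hMOG-alpha2-EGFP is a 5,348 bp mammalian expression plasmid built on the Clontech pEGFP-N1 backbone. It carries the 624 bp coding sequence of the alpha2 transcript variant of human myelin oligodendrocyte glycoprotein (MOG), inserted between the XhoI and SalI sites of the multiple cloning site, with both sites retained. The MOG sequence lies directly upstream of EGFP, so the reporter is fused to the C terminus of the isoform through a short linker derived from the remaining polylinker. Transcription is driven by the human cytomegalovirus immediate-early enhancer and promoter and is terminated by the SV40 polyadenylation signal.

The plasmid is propagated in E. coli at high copy number from a pUC-type ColE1 origin, and an f1 origin is also present. A single Tn5 aminoglycoside phosphotransferase (NeoR/KanR) gene provides both modes of selection. A bacterial bla-type promoter drives it for kanamycin resistance in bacteria, while the SV40 enhancer/early promoter and the HSV TK polyadenylation signal allow G418 selection of transfected mammalian cells. The short fragments annotated as ble, bGH poly(A) and large T antigen look like incidental sequence matches within the backbone rather than functional elements.

The construct expresses fluorescently marked MOG alpha2 in mammalian cells, with EGFP identifying the transfected, expressing cells. The associated publication compares autoantibody binding to different MOG isoforms in inflammatory demyelinating diseases. This suggests use in cell-based antibody binding assays, probably alongside other isoform constructs, although the record does not describe the assay format.
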