Features (pLannotate 1.2.2; 16 found; start..end, strand, type, name):
    316..420     -  promoter       AmpR promoter: bla
    447..875     +  rep_origin     f1 ori (sequence partly withheld): f1 bacteriophage origin of replication; arrow indicates direction of (+) strand synthesis
    909..1030    -  polyA_signal   SV40 poly(A) signal: SV40 polyadenylation signal
   1053..1136    -  CDS            large T antigen (fragment): large T antigen from SV40 (simian virus 40)
   1153..1872    -  CDS            EGFP: the original enhanced GFP (Yang et al., 1996) mammalian codon-optimized
   1886..1923    -  misc_feature   MCS (fragment): multiple cloning site
   1924..2547    -  CDS            MOG (fragment): MOG_HUMAN - Experimental evidence at protein level: Swiss-Prot protein existence level 1. (Microbial infection) Acts as a receptor for rubella virus. From Homo sapiens (Human).
   2548..2575    -  misc_feature   MCS (fragment): multiple cloning site
   2598..2801    -  promoter       CMV promoter: human cytomegalovirus (CMV) immediate early promoter
   2802..3105    -  enhancer       CMV enhancer: human cytomegalovirus immediate early enhancer
   3280..3868    -  rep_origin     ori: high-copy-number ColE1/pMB1/pBR322/pUC origin of replication
   4090..4106    +  polyA_signal   bGH poly(A) signal (fragment): bovine growth hormone polyadenylation signal
   4197..4244    -  polyA_signal   HSV TK poly(A) signal: herpes simplex virus thymidine kinase polyadenylation signal (Cole and Stacy, 1985)
   4303..4455    -  CDS            ble (fragment): BLE_KLEPN - Experimental evidence at protein level: Swiss-Prot protein existence level 1. Binding protein with a strong affinity to the bleomycin family of antibiotics. Binds to CL990; an antimitotic-antibiotic compound. From Klebsiella pneumoniae.
   4476..5270    -  CDS            NeoR/KanR: aminoglycoside phosphotransferase from Tn5; aph(3')-II (or nptII); confers resistance to neomycin, kanamycin, and G418 (Geneticin®)
   5305..314     -  promoter       SV40 promoter (across the origin): SV40 enhancer and early promoter
>Addgene plasmid #160976 | pEGFP-N1 hMOG-alpha2-EGFP | addgene full sequence | sequence record 339753 | Addgene NGS Result
GGAATAGCTCAGAGGCCGAGGCGGCCTCGGCCTCTGCATAAATAAAAAAAATTAGTCAGCCATGGGGCGG
AGAATGGGCGGAACTGGGCGGAGTTAGGGGCGGGATGGGCGGAGTTAGGGGCGGGACTATGGTTGCTGAC
TAATTGAGATGCATGCTTTGCATACTTCTGCCTGCTGGGGAGCCTGGGGACTTTCCACACCTGGTTGCTG
ACTAATTGAGATGCATGCTTTGCATACTTCTGCCTGCTGGGGAGCCTGGGGACTTTCCACACCCTAACTG
ACACACATTCCACAGCTGGTTCTTTCCGCCTCAGGACTCTTCCTTTTTCAATATTATTGAAGCATTTATC
AGGGTTATTGTCTCATGAGCGGATACATATTTGAATGTATTTAGAAAAATAAACAAATAGGGGTTCCGCG
CACATTTCCCCGAAAAGTGCCACCTG
[124 nt withheld, positions 447-570]
C
[91 nt withheld, positions 572-662]
A
[49 nt withheld, positions 664-712]
CCTTTGACGTTGGAGTCCACGTTCTTT
[37 nt withheld, positions 740-776]
ACCCTATCTCGGTCTATTCTTTTGATTTATAAGGGATTTTGCCGATTTCGGCCTATTGGTTAAAAAATGA
GCTGATTTAACAAAAATTTAACGCGAATTTTAACAAAATATTAACGCTTACAATTTACGCCTTAAGATAC
ATTGATGAGTTTGGACAAACCACAACTAGAATGCAGTGAAAAAAATGCTTTATTTGTGAAATTTGTGATG
CTATTGCTTTATTTGTAACCATTATAAGCTGCAATAAACAAGTTAACAACAACAATTGCATTCATTTTAT
GTTTCAGGTTCAGGGGGAGGTGTGGGAGGTTTTTTAAAGCAAGTAAAACCTCTACAAATGTGGTATGGCT
GATTATGATCTAGAGTCGCGGCCGCTTTACTTGTACAGCTCGTCCATGCCGAGAGTGATCCCGGCGGCGG
TCACGAACTCCAGCAGGACCATGTGATCGCGCTTCTCGTTGGGGTCTTTGCTCAGGGCGGACTGGGTGCT
CAGGTAGTGGTTGTCGGGCAGCAGCACGGGGCCGTCGCCGATGGGGGTGTTCTGCTGGTAGTGGTCGGCG
AGCTGCACGCTGCCGTCCTCGATGTTGTGGCGGATCTTGAAGTTCACCTTGATGCCGTTCTTCTGCTTGT
CGGCCATGATATAGACGTTGTGGCTGTTGTAGTTGTACTCCAGCTTGTGCCCCAGGATGTTGCCGTCCTC
CTTGAAGTCGATGCCCTTCAGCTCGATGCGGTTCACCAGGGTGTCGCCCTCGAACTTCACCTCGGCGCGG
GTCTTGTAGTTGCCGTCGTCCTTGAAGAAGATGGTGCGCTCCTGGACGTAGCCTTCGGGCATGGCGGACT
TGAAGAAGTCGTGCTGCTTCATGTGGTCGGGGTAGCGGCTGAAGCACTGCACGCCGTAGGTCAGGGTGGT
CACGAGGGTGGGCCAGGGCACGGGCAGCTTGCCGGTGGTGCAGATGAACTTCAGGGTCAGCTTGCCGTAG
GTGGCATCGCCCTCGCCCTCGCCGGACACGCTGAACTTGTGGCCGTTTACGTCGCCGTCCAGCTCGACCA
GGATGGGCACCACCCCGGTGAACAGCTCCTCGCCCTTGCTCACCATGGTGGCGACCGGTGGATCCCGGGC
CCGCGGTACCGTCGACTGCAGAATTCGGAAGGGATTTCGTAGCTCTTCAAGGAATTGCCCAAAAGTCCGG
TGGAGATTCTCTATCTCTGCTCGAAGTTTTCCTCTCAGTCTGTACTGCAGGCAGAGGAAGACGAGGCCAA
CAGTGATCTGCAGGAGGAGCACAGGCAGCACCGCGAGGAGAACCAGCACTCCAGGGCTCACCCAGTAGAA
AGGATCTTCTACTTTCAATTCCATTGCTGCCTCCTCTTGGTAAGAATGATCTCGGAAGAAGCAGGTGAAA
CCTCCTTCATCTGAGAACCTTACATTCCGGATCCTGAGAGTCACCTTTCCCTCACCAATAGCATCTTTCA
GCAGCTCTGTCCGGCCCCGATATTCAGGTGCCTGGTCTCCATCTTGGTCCTTGCCATTTCTGTAGAGATG
AACCACCCTAGAGAAGGGGGGGCGGTACCACCCCACCTCCATGCCTGTAGCGTTCTTCCCAGGAGATATG
CGACATGGCAATTCCACTTCATCCCCGACCAGAGCCCGGATAGGGTGTCTTGGTCCTATCACTCTGAACT
GCCCTGCATAGCTGGAAGACACTTGGAGGAGGAGGAGGAGGAGGAAGGAGCAGAGGCAGCTGGGCAGAGA
GGGTCTTGATAAGCTTGCCATCTCGAGATCTGAGTCCGGTAGCGCTAGCGGATCTGACGGTTCACTAAAC
CAGCTCTGCTTATATAGACCTCCCACCGTACACGCCTACCGCCCATTTGCGTCAATGGGGCGGAGTTGTT
ACGACATTTTGGAAAGTCCCGTTGATTTTGGTGCCAAAACAAACTCCCATTGACGTCAATGGGGTGGAGA
CTTGGAAATCCCCGTGAGTCAAACCGCTATCCACGCCCATTGATGTACTGCCAAAACCGCATCACCATGG
TAATAGCGATGACTAATACGTAGATGTACTGCCAAGTAGGAAAGTCCCATAAGGTCATGTACTGGGCATA
ATGCCAGGCGGGCCATTTACCGTCATTGACGTCAATAGGGGGCGTACTTGGCATATGATACACTTGATGT
ACTGCCAAGTGGGCAGTTTACCGTAAATACTCCACCCATTGACGTCAATGGAAAGTCCCTATTGGCGTTA
CTATGGGAACATACGTCATTATTGACGTCAATGGGCGGGGGTCGTTGGGCGGTCAGCCAGGCGGGCCATT
TACCGTAAGTTATGTAACGCGGAACTCCATATATGGGCTATGAACTAATGACCCCGTAATTGATTACTAT
TAATAACTAATGCATGGCGGTAATACGGTTATCCACAGAATCAGGGGATAACGCAGGAAAGAACATGTGA
GCAAAAGGCCAGCAAAAGGCCAGGAACCGTAAAAAGGCCGCGTTGCTGGCGTTTTTCCATAGGCTCCGCC
CCCCTGACGAGCATCACAAAAATCGACGCTCAAGTCAGAGGTGGCGAAACCCGACAGGACTATAAAGATA
CCAGGCGTTTCCCCCTGGAAGCTCCCTCGTGCGCTCTCCTGTTCCGACCCTGCCGCTTACCGGATACCTG
TCCGCCTTTCTCCCTTCGGGAAGCGTGGCGCTTTCTCATAGCTCACGCTGTAGGTATCTCAGTTCGGTGT
AGGTCGTTCGCTCCAAGCTGGGCTGTGTGCACGAACCCCCCGTTCAGCCCGACCGCTGCGCCTTATCCGG
TAACTATCGTCTTGAGTCCAACCCGGTAAGACACGACTTATCGCCACTGGCAGCAGCCACTGGTAACAGG
ATTAGCAGAGCGAGGTATGTAGGCGGTGCTACAGAGTTCTTGAAGTGGTGGCCTAACTACGGCTACACTA
GAAGAACAGTATTTGGTATCTGCGCTCTGCTGAAGCCAGTTACCTTCGGAAAAAGAGTTGGTAGCTCTTG
ATCCGGCAAACAAACCACCGCTGGTAGCGGTGGTTTTTTTGTTTGCAAGCAGCAGATTACGCGCAGAAAA
AAAGGATCTCAAGAAGATCCTTTGATCTTTTCTACGGGGTCTGACGCTCAGTGGAACGAAAACTCACGTT
AAGGGATTTTGGTCATGAGATTATCAAAAAGGATCTTCACCTAGATCCTTTTAAATTAAAAATGAAGTTT
TAAATCAATCTAAAGTATATATGAGTAACCTGAGGCTATGGCAGGGCCTGCCGCCCCGACGTTGGCTGCG
AGCCCTGGGCCTTCACCCGAACTTGGGGGGTGGGGTGGGGAAAAGGAAGAAACGCGGGCGTATTGGCCCC
AATGGGGTCTCGGTGGGGTATCGACAGAGTGCCAGCCCTGGGACCGAACCCCGCGTTTATGAACAAACGA
CCCAACACCGTGCGTTTTATTCTGTCTTTTTATTGCCGTCATAGCGCGGGTTCCTTCCGGTATTGTCTCC
TTCCGTGTTTCAGTTAGCCTCCCCCTAGGGTGGGCGAAGAACTCCAGCATGAGATCCCCGCGCTGGAGGA
TCATCCAGCCGGCGTCCCGGAAAACGATTCCGAAGCCCAACCTTTCATAGAAGGCGGCGGTGGAATCGAA
ATCTCGTGATGGCAGGTTGGGCGTCGCTTGGTCGGTCATTTCGAACCCCAGAGTCCCGCTCAGAAGAACT
CGTCAAGAAGGCGATAGAAGGCGATGCGCTGCGAATCGGGAGCGGCGATACCGTAAAGCACGAGGAAGCG
GTCAGCCCATTCGCCGCCAAGCTCTTCAGCAATATCACGGGTAGCCAACGCTATGTCCTGATAGCGGTCC
GCCACACCCAGCCGGCCACAGTCGATGAATCCAGAAAAGCGGCCATTTTCCACCATGATATTCGGCAAGC
AGGCATCGCCATGGGTCACGACGAGATCCTCGCCGTCGGGCATGCTCGCCTTGAGCCTGGCGAACAGTTC
GGCTGGCGCGAGCCCCTGATGCTCTTCGTCCAGATCATCCTGATCGACAAGACCGGCTTCCATCCGAGTA
CGTGCTCGCTCGATGCGATGTTTCGCTTGGTGGTCGAATGGGCAGGTAGCCGGATCAAGCGTATGCAGCC
GCCGCATTGCATCAGCCATGATGGATACTTTCTCGGCAGGAGCAAGGTGAGATGACAGGAGATCCTGCCC
CGGCACTTCGCCCAATAGCAGCCAGTCCCTTCCCGCTTCAGTGACAACGTCGAGCACAGCTGCGCAAGGA
ACGCCCGTCGTGGCCAGCCACGATAGCCGCGCTGCCTCGTCTTGCAGTTCATTCAGGGCACCGGACAGGT
CGGTCTTGACAAAAAGAACCGGGCGCCCCTGCGCTGACAGCCGGAACACGGCGGCATCAGAGCAGCCGAT
TGTCTGTTGTGCCCAGTCATAGCCGAATAGCCTCTCCACCCAAGCGGCCGGAGAACCTGCGTGCAATCCA
TCTTGTTCAATCATGCGAAACGATCCTCATCCTGTCTCTTGATCGATCTTTGCAAAAGCCTAGGCCTCCA
AAAAAGCCTCCTCACTACTTCT
